Addgene plasmid #160629: pDGB3 alpha2 AtUBQ10:LbCas12a:Tnos (GB2479)
Purpose: TU for the expression of LbCas12a
Depositing lab: Diego Orzaez.
Backbone
  Vector backbone: pDGB3_alpha1
  Backbone manufacturer: self-made; derived from pCambia1302 generated at the Cambia Institute
  Vector type: CRISPR, Synthetic Biology
Growth in bacteria
  Bacterial resistance: Kanamycin, 50 μg/mL
  Growth temperature: 37°C
  Growth strain: DH5alpha
  Copy number: High Copy
Gene/Insert
  Gene/Insert name: AtUBQ10-:LbCpf1(Cas12a):Tnos
  Species: Lachnospiraceae
  Insert size (bp): 4878
  Mutation: BsaI and BsmBI sites removed
  Promoter: UBQ10
  Cloning method: Restriction Enzyme; 5′ cloning site BsaI (destroyed during cloning); 3′ cloning site BsaI (destroyed during cloning)
  Sequencing primers: 5′ GGTGGCAGGATATATTGTGG
Terms and licenses: Academic/Nonprofit Terms; Industry Terms: Not Available to Industry
Depositor comments: Compatible with GoldenBraid; insert can be released with BsmBI
How to cite: pDGB3 alpha2 AtUBQ10:LbCas12a:Tnos (GB2479) was a gift from Diego Orzaez (Addgene plasmid # 160629 ; http://n2t.net/addgene:160629 ; RRID:Addgene_160629)
