[The description below was written by a language model from this plasmid's Addgene catalogue record and pLannotate feature annotations shown in this document.]
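Description:
pDGB3 alpha2 AtUBQ10:LbCas12a:Tnos (GB2479) is a GoldenBraid-compatible plant binary vector carrying a single transcriptional unit for expression of the CRISPR nuclease LbCas12a (LbCpf1). The name places it in the alpha2 destination vector, although the catalogue backbone field lists pDGB3_alpha1; in either case the backbone is a self-made derivative of pCambia1302. The 11.2 kb plasmid has the dual replication system typical of that lineage. A high-copy ColE1/pMB1-type origin (with the pBR322 bom site and a rop remnant) supports propagation in E. coli, while the pVS1 oriV with RepA and the StaA stability protein allows maintenance in Agrobacterium. Selection in bacteria is by kanamycin through an aph(3')-Ia gene located outside the T-DNA.

Between the nopaline-type left and right T-DNA border repeats lies the 4.9 kb insert. According to the record, the UBQ10 (AtUBQ10) promoter drives the cassette. The automated annotation does not label this promoter, but an unannotated stretch upstream of the coding sequence is consistent with its position. The Lachnospiraceae bacterium ND2006 Cas12a open reading frame is fused at its C-terminus to a bipartite nucleoplasmin nuclear localization signal and is followed by the nopaline synthase terminator and polyadenylation signal. Internal BsaI and BsmBI sites were removed from the insert to domesticate it for Type IIS assembly. The unit was assembled using BsaI sites that were destroyed in the process, and it can be released with BsmBI for combination with other units, such as a guide RNA cassette or a plant selection marker, neither of which is annotated in this T-DNA. The construct therefore serves as a modular nuclease-expression part for building Cas12a genome-editing constructs for Agrobacterium-mediated delivery to plants.
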