Features (pLannotate 1.2.2; 14 found; start..end, strand, type, name):
    181..205     +  misc_feature   LB T-DNA repeat: left border repeat from nopaline C58 T-DNA
    865..4548    +  CDS            LbCpf1: CRISPR-associated protein from Lachnospiraceae bacterium ND2006 (Zetsche et al., 2015)
   4549..4596    +  CDS            nucleoplasmin NLS: bipartite nuclear localization signal from nucleoplasmin
   4626..4878    +  terminator     NOS terminator: nopaline synthase terminator and poly(A) signal
   4999..5086    +  promoter       AmpR promoter (fragment): bla
   5115..5139    +  misc_feature   RB T-DNA repeat: right border repeat from nopaline C58 T-DNA
   5479..5880    +  CDS            Y4CG_SINFN (fragment): Protein inferred from homology: Swiss-Prot protein existence level 3. From Sinorhizobium fredii (strain NBRC 101917 / NGR234).
   6440..7069    +  CDS            pVS1 StaA: stability protein from the Pseudomonas plasmid pVS1 (Heeb et al., 2000)
   7498..8571    +  CDS            pVS1 RepA: replication protein from the Pseudomonas plasmid pVS1 (Heeb et al., 2000)
   8637..8831    +  rep_origin     pVS1 oriV: origin of replication for the Pseudomonas plasmid pVS1 (Heeb et al., 2000)
   9034..9073    +  CDS            rop (fragment): Rop protein, which maintains plasmids at low copy number; rop
   9175..9315    +  misc_feature   bom: basis of mobility region from pBR322
   9501..10089   -  rep_origin     ori: high-copy-number ColE1/pMB1/pBR322/pUC origin of replication
  10177..10992   -  CDS            KanR: aminoglycoside phosphotransferase; aph(3')-Ia; confers resistance to kanamycin in bacteria or G418 (Geneticin®) in eukaryotes
>Addgene plasmid #160629 | pDGB3 alpha2 AtUBQ10:LbCas12a:Tnos (GB2479) | addgene full sequence | sequence record 321990 | Addgene NGS Result
TCATCCGTGTTTCAAACCCGGCAGCTTAGTTGCCGTTCTTCCGAATAGCATCGGTAACATGAGCAAAGTC
TGCCGCCTTACAACGGCTCTCCCGCTGACGCCGTCCCGGACTGATGGGCTGCCTGTATCGAGTGGTGATT
TTGTGCCGAGCTGCCGGTCGGGGAGCTGTTGGCTGGCTGGTGGCAGGATATATTGTGGTGTAAACATAAC
AAGCTTCGTCTCAGTCAGGAGTCGACGAGTCAGTAATAAACGGCGTCAAAGTGGTTGCAGCCGGCACACA
CGAGTCGTGTTTATCAACTCAAAGCACAAATACTTTTCCTCAACCTAAAAATAAGGCAATTAGCCAAAAA
CAACTTTGCGTGTAAACAACGCTCAATACACGTGTCATTTTATTATTAGCTATTGCTTCACCGCCTTAGC
TTTCTCGTGACCTAGTCGTCCTCGTCTTTTCTTCTTCTTCTATAAAACAATACCCAAAGAGCTCTTCTTC
TTCACAATTCAGATTTCAATTTCTCAAAATCTTAAAAACTTTCTCTCAATTCTCTCTACCGTGATCAAGG
TAAATTTCTGTGTTCCTTATTCTCTCAAAATCTTCGATTTTGTTTTCGTTCGATCCCAATTTCGTATATG
TTCTTTGGTTTAGATTCTGTTAATCTTAGATCGAAGACGATTTTCTGGGTTTGATCGTTAGATATCATCT
TAATTCTCGATTAGGGTTTCATAGATATCATCCGATTTGTTCAAATAATTTGAGTTTTGTCGAATAATTA
CTCTTCGATTTGTGATTTCTATCTAGATCTGGTGTTAGTTTCTAGTTTGTGCGATCGAATTTGTCGATTA
ATCTGAGTTTTTCTGATTAACAGAATGAGCAAGCTGGAGAAGTTTACAAACTGCTACTCCCTGTCTAAGA
CCCTGAGGTTCAAGGCCATCCCTGTGGGCAAGACCCAGGAGAACATCGACAATAAGCGGCTGCTGGTGGA
GGACGAGAAGAGAGCCGAGGATTATAAGGGCGTGAAGAAGCTGCTGGATCGCTACTATCTGTCTTTTATC
AACGACGTGCTGCACAGCATCAAGCTGAAGAATCTGAACAATTACATCAGCCTGTTCCGGAAGAAAACCA
GAACCGAGAAGGAGAATAAGGAGCTGGAGAACCTGGAGATCAATCTGCGGAAGGAGATCGCCAAGGCCTT
CAAGGGCAACGAGGGCTACAAGTCCCTGTTTAAGAAGGATATCATCGAGACAATCCTGCCAGAGTTCCTG
GACGATAAGGACGAGATCGCCCTGGTGAACAGCTTCAATGGCTTTACCACAGCCTTCACCGGCTTCTTTG
ATAACAGAGAGAATATGTTTTCCGAGGAGGCCAAGAGCACATCCATCGCCTTCAGGTGTATCAACGAGAA
TCTGACCCGCTACATCTCTAATATGGACATCTTCGAGAAGGTGGACGCCATCTTTGATAAGCACGAGGTG
CAGGAGATCAAGGAGAAGATCCTGAACAGCGACTATGATGTGGAGGATTTCTTTGAGGGCGAGTTCTTTA
ACTTTGTGCTGACACAGGAGGGCATCGACGTGTATAACGCCATCATCGGCGGCTTCGTGACCGAGAGCGG
CGAGAAGATCAAGGGCCTGAACGAGTACATCAACCTGTATAATCAGAAAACCAAGCAGAAGCTGCCTAAG
TTTAAGCCACTGTATAAGCAGGTGCTGAGCGATCGGGAGTCTCTGAGCTTCTACGGCGAGGGCTATACAT
CCGATGAGGAGGTGCTGGAGGTGTTTAGAAACACCCTGAACAAGAACAGCGAGATCTTCAGCTCCATCAA
GAAGCTGGAGAAGCTGTTCAAGAATTTTGACGAGTACTCTAGCGCCGGCATCTTTGTGAAGAACGGCCCC
GCCATCAGCACAATCTCCAAGGATATCTTCGGCGAGTGGAACGTGATCCGGGACAAGTGGAATGCCGAGT
ATGACGATATCCACCTGAAGAAGAAGGCCGTGGTGACCGAGAAGTACGAGGACGATCGGAGAAAGTCCTT
CAAGAAGATCGGCTCCTTTTCTCTGGAGCAGCTGCAGGAGTACGCCGACGCCGATCTGTCTGTGGTGGAG
AAGCTGAAGGAGATCATCATCCAGAAGGTGGATGAGATCTACAAGGTGTATGGCTCCTCTGAGAAGCTGT
TCGACGCCGATTTTGTGCTGGAGAAGAGCCTGAAGAAGAACGACGCCGTGGTGGCCATCATGAAGGACCT
GCTGGATTCTGTGAAGAGCTTCGAGAATTACATCAAGGCCTTCTTTGGCGAGGGCAAGGAGACAAACAGG
GACGAGTCCTTCTATGGCGATTTTGTGCTGGCCTACGACATCCTGCTGAAGGTGGACCACATCTACGATG
CCATCCGCAATTATGTGACCCAGAAGCCCTACTCTAAGGATAAGTTCAAGCTGTATTTTCAGAACCCTCA
GTTCATGGGCGGCTGGGACAAGGATAAGGAGACAGACTATCGGGCCACCATCCTGAGATACGGCTCCAAG
TACTATCTGGCCATCATGGATAAGAAGTACGCCAAGTGCCTGCAGAAGATCGACAAGGACGATGTGAACG
GCAATTACGAGAAGATCAACTATAAGCTGCTGCCCGGCCCTAATAAGATGCTGCCAAAGGTGTTCTTTTC
TAAGAAGTGGATGGCCTACTATAACCCCAGCGAGGACATCCAGAAGATCTACAAGAATGGCACATTCAAG
AAGGGCGATATGTTTAACCTGAATGACTGTCACAAGCTGATCGACTTCTTTAAGGATAGCATCTCCCGGT
ATCCAAAGTGGTCCAATGCCTACGATTTCAACTTTTCTGAGACAGAGAAGTATAAGGACATCGCCGGCTT
TTACAGAGAGGTGGAGGAGCAGGGCTATAAGGTGAGCTTCGAGTCTGCCAGCAAGAAGGAGGTGGATAAG
CTGGTGGAGGAGGGCAAGCTGTATATGTTCCAGATCTATAACAAGGACTTTTCCGATAAGTCTCACGGCA
CACCCAATCTGCACACCATGTACTTCAAGCTGCTGTTTGACGAGAACAATCACGGACAGATCAGGCTGAG
CGGAGGAGCAGAGCTGTTCATGAGGCGCGCCTCCCTGAAGAAGGAGGAGCTGGTGGTGCACCCAGCCAAC
TCCCCTATCGCCAACAAGAATCCAGATAATCCCAAGAAAACCACAACCCTGTCCTACGACGTGTATAAGG
ATAAGAGGTTTTCTGAGGACCAGTACGAGCTGCACATCCCAATCGCCATCAATAAGTGCCCCAAGAACAT
CTTCAAGATCAATACAGAGGTGCGCGTGCTGCTGAAGCACGACGATAACCCCTATGTGATCGGCATCGAT
AGGGGCGAGCGCAATCTGCTGTATATCGTGGTGGTGGACGGCAAGGGCAACATCGTGGAGCAGTATTCCC
TGAACGAGATCATCAACAACTTCAACGGCATCAGGATCAAGACAGATTACCACTCTCTGCTGGACAAGAA
GGAGAAGGAGAGGTTCGAGGCCCGCCAGAACTGGACCTCCATCGAGAATATCAAGGAGCTGAAGGCCGGC
TATATCTCTCAGGTGGTGCACAAGATCTGCGAGCTGGTGGAGAAGTACGATGCCGTGATCGCCCTGGAGG
ACCTGAACTCTGGCTTTAAGAATAGCCGCGTGAAGGTGGAGAAGCAGGTGTATCAGAAGTTCGAGAAGAT
GCTGATCGATAAGCTGAACTACATGGTGGACAAGAAGTCTAATCCTTGTGCAACAGGCGGCGCCCTGAAG
GGCTATCAGATCACCAATAAGTTCGAGAGCTTTAAGTCCATGTCTACCCAGAACGGCTTCATCTTTTACA
TCCCTGCCTGGCTGACATCCAAGATCGATCCATCTACCGGCTTTGTGAACCTGCTGAAAACCAAGTATAC
CAGCATCGCCGATTCCAAGAAGTTCATCAGCTCCTTTGACAGGATCATGTACGTGCCCGAGGAGGATCTG
TTCGAGTTTGCCCTGGACTATAAGAACTTCTCTCGCACAGACGCCGATTACATCAAGAAGTGGAAGCTGT
ACTCCTACGGCAACCGGATCAGAATCTTCCGGAATCCTAAGAAGAACAACGTGTTCGACTGGGAGGAGGT
GTGCCTGACCAGCGCCTATAAGGAGCTGTTCAACAAGTACGGCATCAATTATCAGCAGGGCGATATCAGA
GCCCTGCTGTGCGAGCAGTCCGACAAGGCCTTCTACTCTAGCTTTATGGCCCTGATGAGCCTGATGCTGC
AGATGCGGAACAGCATCACAGGCCGCACCGACGTGGATTTTCTGATCAGCCCTGTGAAGAACTCCGACGG
CATCTTCTACGATAGCCGGAACTATGAGGCCCAGGAGAATGCCATCCTGCCAAAGAACGCCGACGCCAAT
GGCGCCTATAACATCGCCAGAAAGGTGCTGTGGGCCATCGGCCAGTTCAAGAAGGCCGAGGACGAGAAGC
TGGATAAGGTGAAGATCGCCATCTCTAACAAGGAGTGGCTGGAGTACGCCCAGACCAGCGTGAAGCACAA
AAGGCCGGCGGCCACGAAAAAGGCCGGCCAGGCAAAAAAGAAAAAGTAGTGAGCTTGGAATGGATCTTCG
ATCCCGATCGTTCAAACATTTGGCAATAAAGTTTCTTAAGATTGAATCCTGTTGCCGGTCTTGCGACGAT
TATCATATAATTTCTGTTGAATTACGTTAAGCATGTAATAATTAACATGTAATGCATGACGTTATTTATG
AGATGGGTTTTTATGATTAGAGTCCCGCAATTATACATTTAATACGCGATAGAAAACAAAATATAGCGCG
CAAACTAGGATAAATTATCGCGCGCGGTGTCATCTATGTTACTAGATCGGGAATTGCCAAGCTAATTCTT
GAAGACGAAAGGGCCTCGTGATACGCCTATTTTTATAGGTTAATGTCATGATAATAATGGTTTCTTAGAC
GTCAGGTGGCACTTTTCGGGGAAATGTGCGCGGAACCCCTATTTGTTTATTTTTCTAAATACATTCAAAT
ATGTATCCGCTCATGAGACAATAACCCTGATAAATGCTTCAATAATGGGACCGACTCGCGCTTGAGACGA
AGCTTGACAGGATATATTGGCGGGTAAACCTAAGAGAAAAGAGCGTTTATTAGAATAATCGGATATTTAA
AAGGGCGTGAAAAGGTTTATCCGTTCGTCCATTTGTATGTGCATGCCAACCACAGGGTTCCCCTCGGGAT
CAAAGTACTTTGATCCAACCCCTCCGCTGCTATAGTGCAGTCGGCTTCTGACGTTCAGTGCAGCCGTCAT
CTGAAAACGACATGTCGCACAAGTCCTAAGTTACGCGACAGGCTGCCGCCCTGCCCTTTTCCTGGCGTTT
TCTTGTCGCGTGTTTTAGTCGCATAAAGTAGAATACTTGCGACTAGAACCGGAGACATTACGCCATGAAC
AAGAGCGCCGCCGCTGGCCTGCTGGGCTATGCCCGCGTCAGCACCGACGACCAGGACTTGACCAACCAAC
GGGCCGAACTGCACGCGGCCGGCTGCACCAAGCTGTTTTCCGAGAAGATCACCGGCACCAGGCGCGACCG
CCCGGAGCTGGCCAGGATGCTTGACCACCTACGCCCTGGCGACGTTGTGACAGTGACCAGGCTAGACCGC
CTGGCCCGCAGCACCCGCGACCTACTGGACATTGCCGAGCGCATCCAGGAGGCCGGCGCGGGCCTGCGTA
GCCTGGCAGAGCCGTGGGCCGACACCACCACGCCGGCCGGCCGCATGGTGTTGACCGTGTTCGCCGGCAT
TGCCGAGTTCGAGCGTTCCCTAATCATCGACCGCACCCGGAGCGGGCGCGAGGCCGCCAAGGCCCGAGGC
GTGAAGTTTGGCCCCCGCCCTACCCTCACCCCGGCACAGATCGCGCACGCCCGCGAGCTGATCGACCAGG
AAGGCCGCACCGTGAAAGAGGCGGCTGCACTGCTTGGCGTGCATCGCTCGACCCTGTACCGCGCACTTGA
GCGCAGCGAGGAAGTGACGCCCACCGAGGCCAGGCGGCGCGGTGCCTTCCGTGAGGACGCATTGACCGAG
GCCGACGCCCTGGCGGCCGCCGAGAATGAACGCCAAGAGGAACAAGCATGAAACCGCACCAGGACGGCCA
GGACGAACCGTTTTTCATTACCGAAGAGATCGAGGCGGAGATGATCGCGGCCGGGTACGTGTTCGAGCCG
CCCGCGCACCTCTCAACCGTGCGGCTGCATGAAATCCTGGCCGGTTTGTCTGATGCCAAGCTGGCGGCCT
GGCCGGCCAGCTTGGCCGCTGAAGAAACCGAGCGCCGCCGTCTAAAAAGGTGATGTGTATTTGAGTAAAA
CAGCTTGCGTCATGCGGTCGCTGCGTATATGATGCGATGAGTAAATAAACAAATACGCAAGGGGAACGCA
TGAAGGTTATCGCTGTACTTAACCAGAAAGGCGGGTCAGGCAAGACGACCATCGCAACCCATCTAGCCCG
CGCCCTGCAACTCGCCGGGGCCGATGTTCTGTTAGTCGATTCCGATCCCCAGGGCAGTGCCCGCGATTGG
GCGGCCGTGCGGGAAGATCAACCGCTAACCGTTGTCGGCATCGACCGCCCGACGATTGACCGCGACGTGA
AGGCCATCGGCCGGCGCGACTTCGTAGTGATCGACGGAGCGCCCCAGGCGGCGGACTTGGCTGTGTCCGC
GATCAAGGCAGCCGACTTCGTGCTGATTCCGGTGCAGCCAAGCCCTTACGACATATGGGCCACCGCCGAC
CTGGTGGAGCTGGTTAAGCAGCGCATTGAGGTCACGGATGGAAGGCTACAAGCGGCCTTTGTCGTGTCGC
GGGCGATCAAAGGCACGCGCATCGGCGGTGAGGTTGCCGAGGCGCTGGCCGGGTACGAGCTGCCCATTCT
TGAGTCCCGTATCACGCAGCGCGTGAGCTACCCAGGCACTGCCGCCGCCGGCACAACCGTTCTTGAATCA
GAACCCGAGGGCGACGCTGCCCGCGAGGTCCAGGCGCTGGCCGCTGAAATTAAATCAAAACTCATTTGAG
TTAATGAGGTAAAGAGAAAATGAGCAAAAGCACAAACACGCTAAGTGCCGGCCGTCCGAGCGCACGCAGC
AGCAAGGCTGCAACGTTGGCCAGCCTGGCAGACACGCCAGCCATGAAGCGGGTCAACTTTCAGTTGCCGG
CGGAGGATCACACCAAGCTGAAGATGTACGCGGTACGCCAAGGCAAGACCATTACCGAGCTGCTATCTGA
ATACATCGCGCAGCTACCAGAGTAAATGAGCAAATGAATAAATGAGTAGATGAATTTTAGCGGCTAAAGG
AGGCGGCATGGAAAATCAAGAACAACCAGGCACCGACGCCGTGGAATGCCCCATGTGTGGAGGAACGGGC
GGTTGGCCAGGCGTAAGCGGCTGGGTTGCCTGCCGGCCCTGCAATGGCACTGGAACCCCCAAGCCCGAGG
AATCGGCGTGAGCGGTCGCAAACCATCCGGCCCGGTACAAATCGGCGCGGCGCTGGGTGATGACCTGGTG
GAGAAGTTGAAGGCCGCGCAGGCCGCCCAGCGGCAACGCATCGAGGCAGAAGCACGCCCCGGTGAATCGT
GGCAAGCGGCCGCTGATCGAATCCGCAAAGAATCCCGGCAACCGCCGGCAGCCGGTGCGCCGTCGATTAG
GAAGCCGCCCAAGGGCGACGAGCAACCAGATTTTTTCGTTCCGATGCTCTATGACGTGGGCACCCGCGAT
AGTCGCAGCATCATGGACGTGGCCGTTTTCCGTCTGTCGAAGCGTGACCGACGAGCTGGCGAGGTGATCC
GCTACGAGCTTCCAGACGGGCACGTAGAGGTTTCCGCAGGGCCGGCCGGCATGGCCAGTGTGTGGGATTA
CGACCTGGTACTGATGGCGGTTTCCCATCTAACCGAATCCATGAACCGATACCGGGAAGGGAAGGGAGAC
AAGCCCGGCCGCGTGTTCCGTCCACACGTTGCGGACGTACTCAAGTTCTGCCGGCGAGCCGATGGCGGAA
AGCAGAAAGACGACCTGGTAGAAACCTGCATTCGGTTAAACACCACGCACGTTGCCATGCAGCGTACGAA
GAAGGCCAAGAACGGCCGCCTGGTGACGGTATCCGAGGGTGAAGCCTTGATTAGCCGCTACAAGATCGTA
AAGAGCGAAACCGGGCGGCCGGAGTACATCGAGATCGAGCTAGCTGATTGGATGTACCGCGAGATCACAG
AAGGCAAGAACCCGGACGTGCTGACGGTTCACCCCGATTACTTTTTGATCGATCCCGGCATCGGCCGTTT
TCTCTACCGCCTGGCACGCCGCGCCGCAGGCAAGGCAGAAGCCAGATGGTTGTTCAAGACGATCTACGAA
CGCAGTGGCAGCGCCGGAGAGTTCAAGAAGTTCTGTTTCACCGTGCGCAAGCTGATCGGGTCAAATGACC
TGCCGGAGTACGATTTGAAGGAGGAGGCGGGGCAGGCTGGCCCGATCCTAGTCATGCGCTACCGCAACCT
GATCGAGGGCGAAGCATCCGCCGGTTCCTAATGTACGGAGCAGATGCTAGGGCAAATTGCCCTAGCAGGG
GAAAAAGGTCGAAAAGGACTCTTTCCTGTGGATAGCACGTACATTGGGAACCCAAAGCCGTACATTGGGA
ACCGGAACCCGTACATTGGGAACCCAAAGCCGTACATTGGGAACCGGTCACACATGTAAGTGACTGATAT
AAAAGAGAAAAAAGGCGATTTTTCCGCCTAAAACTCTTTAAAACTTATTAAAACTCTTAAAACCCGCCTG
GCCTGTGCATAACTGTCTGGCCAGCGCACAGCCGAAGAGCTGCAAAAAGCGCCTACCCTTCGGTCGCTGC
GCTCCCTACGCCCCGCCGCTTCGCGTCGGCCTATCGCGGCCGCTGGCCGCTCAAAAATGGCTGGCCTACG
GCCAGGCAATCTACCAGGGCGCGGACAAGCCGCGCCGTCGCCACTCGACCGCCGGCGCCCACATCAAGGC
ACCCTGCCTCGCGCGTTTCGGTGATGACGGTGAAAACCTCTGACACATGCAGCTCCCGGTGACGGTCACA
GCTTGTCTGTAAGCGGATGCCGGGAGCAGACAAGCCCGTCAGGGCGCGTCAGCGGGTGTTGGCGGGTGTC
GGGGCGCAGCCATGACCCAGTCACGTAGCGATAGCGGAGTGTATACTGGCTTAACTATGCGGCATCAGAG
CAGATTGTACTGAGAGTGCACCATATGCGGTGTGAAATACCGCACAGATGCGTAAGGAGAAAATACCGCA
TCAGGCGCTCTTCCGCTTCCTCGCTCACTGACTCGCTGCGCTCGGTCGTTCGGCTGCGGCGAGCGGTATC
AGCTCACTCAAAGGCGGTAATACGGTTATCCACAGAATCAGGGGATAACGCAGGAAAGAACATGTGAGCA
AAAGGCCAGCAAAAGGCCAGGAACCGTAAAAAGGCCGCGTTGCTGGCGTTTTTCCATAGGCTCCGCCCCC
CTGACGAGCATCACAAAAATCGACGCTCAAGTCAGAGGTGGCGAAACCCGACAGGACTATAAAGATACCA
GGCGTTTCCCCCTGGAAGCTCCCTCGTGCGCTCTCCTGTTCCGACCCTGCCGCTTACCGGATACCTGTCC
GCCTTTCTCCCTTCGGGAAGCGTGGCGCTTTCTCATAGCTCACGCTGTAGGTATCTCAGTTCGGTGTAGG
TCGTTCGCTCCAAGCTGGGCTGTGTGCACGAACCCCCCGTTCAGCCCGACCGCTGCGCCTTATCCGGTAA
CTATCGTCTTGAGTCCAACCCGGTAAGACACGACTTATCGCCACTGGCAGCAGCCACTGGTAACAGGATT
AGCAGAGCGAGGTATGTAGGCGGTGCTACAGAGTTCTTGAAGTGGTGGCCTAACTACGGCTACACTAGAA
GGACAGTATTTGGTATCTGCGCTCTGCTGAAGCCAGTTACCTTCGGAAAAAGAGTTGGTAGCTCTTGATC
CGGCAAACAAACCACCGCTGGTAGCGGTGGTTTTTTTGTTTGCAAGCAGCAGATTACGCGCAGAAAAAAA
GGATCTCAAGAAGATCCTTTGATCTTTTCTACGGGGTCTGACGCTCAGTGGAACGAAAACTCACGTTAAG
GGATTTTGGTCATGCATTCTAGGTGATTAGAAAAACTCATCGAGCATCAAATGAAACTGCAATTTATTCA
TATCAGGATTATCAATACCATATTTTTGAAAAAGCCGTTTCTGTAATGAAGGAGAAAACTCACCGAGGCA
GTTCCATAGGATGGCAAGATCCTGGTATCGGTCTGCGATTCCGACTCGTCCAACATCAATACAACCTATT
AATTTCCCCTCGTCAAAAATAAGGTTATCAAGTGAGAAATCACCATGAGTGACGACTGAATCCGGTGAGA
ATGGCAAAAGTTTATGCATTTCTTTCCAGACTTGTTCAACAGGCCAGCCATTACGCTCGTCATCAAAATC
ACTCGCATCAACCAAACCGTTATTCATTCGTGATTGCGCCTGAGCGAGTCGAAATACGCGATCGCTGTTA
AAAGGACAATTACAAACAGGAATCGAATGCAACCGGCGCAGGAACACTGCCAGCGCATCAACAATATTTT
CACCTGAATCAGGATATTCTTCTAATACCTGGAATGCTGTTTTCCCTGGGATCGCAGTGGTGAGTAACCA
TGCATCATCAGGAGTACGGATAAAATGCTTGATGGTCGGAAGAGGCATAAATTCCGTCAGCCAGTTTAGT
CTGACCATCTCATCTGTAACATCATTGGCAACGCTACCTTTGCCATGTTTCAGAAACAACTCTGGCGCAT
CGGGCTTCCCATACAATCGGTAGATTGTCGCACCTGATTGCCCGACATTATCGCGAGCCCATTTATACCC
ATATAAATCAGCATCCATGTTGGAATTTAATCGCGGCCTTGAGCAAGACGTTTCCCGTTGAATATGGCTC
ATAACAGAACTTATTATTTCCTTCCTCTTTTCTACAGTATTTAAAGATACCCCAAGAAGCTAATTATAAC
AAGACGAACTCCAATTCACTGTTCCTTGCATTCTAAAACCTTAAATACCAGAAAACAGCTTTTTCAAAGT
TGTTTTCAAAGTTGGCGTATAACATAGTATCGACGGAGCCGATTTTGAAACCGCGGTGATCACAGGCAGC
AACGCTCTGTCATCGTTACAATCAACATGCTACCCTCCGCGAGA
